Addgene plasmid #25478: HDAC7
Purpose: Bacterial expression for structure determination; may not be full ORF
Depositing lab: Cheryl Arrowsmith. Depositing organization: University of Toronto.
Backbone
  Vector backbone: pET28a-LIC
  Backbone manufacturer: SGC
  Backbone size w/o insert (bp): 7328
  Vector type: Bacterial Expression
Growth in bacteria
  Bacterial resistance: Kanamycin, 50 μg/mL
  Growth temperature: 37°C
  Growth strain: DH5alpha
  Copy number: High Copy
Gene/Insert
  Gene/Insert name: HDAC7 (alt names: PDB: 2NVR; histone deacetylase 7A isoform a; HDAC7)
  Species: H. sapiens (human)
  Insert size (bp): 1263
  Entrez Gene: HDAC7 (a.k.a. HD7, HD7A, HDAC7A)
  Tag / fusion protein: His (N terminal on insert)
  Cloning method: Restriction Enzyme
  Sequencing primers: 5′ T7; 3′ T7-term
Terms and licenses: Academic/Nonprofit Terms; Industry Terms: Not Available to Industry
Depositor comments: PDB: 2NVR http://www.thesgc.org/structures/2NVR/
How to cite: HDAC7 was a gift from Cheryl Arrowsmith (Addgene plasmid # 25478 ; http://n2t.net/addgene:25478 ; RRID:Addgene_25478)
