[The description below was written by a language model from this plasmid's Addgene catalogue record.]
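Description:
HDAC7 is a bacterial expression plasmid built on the pET28a-LIC backbone, a ligation-independent-cloning derivative of pET28a produced by a structural genomics group. The backbone is listed at 7328 bp without insert. The plasmid carries kanamycin resistance for selection and is recorded as high copy, with propagation in a standard cloning strain. No feature table accompanies the record, so the origin of replication and the regulatory elements are not itemised. The listed sequencing primers (T7 forward and T7 terminator reverse) indicate that the insert sits between a T7 promoter and T7 terminator, as is usual for pET vectors. In these vectors, transcription depends on T7 RNA polymerase supplied by the expression host.

The insert is a 1263 bp fragment of human HDAC7 (histone deacetylase 7, also known as HDAC7A or HD7), annotated as isoform a, fused to an N-terminal His tag that allows purification by immobilised metal affinity chromatography. The stated purpose is bacterial expression for structure determination, and the record cautions that the insert may not be the full open reading frame. It should therefore be treated as a possible truncated construct designed for crystallography, although the exact residue boundaries are not given. The depositor links the construct to a deposited Protein Data Bank structure of HDAC7. Its typical use would be recombinant production of His-tagged HDAC7 protein in E. coli for structural or biochemical studies. The cloning method is recorded as restriction enzyme, despite the LIC-type backbone.
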