>Addgene plasmid #25478 | HDAC7 | depositor partial sequence | sequence record 11882 | Author sequence
CGGGCTCAGTCTTCCCCAGCCGCACCTGCCTCACTGTCAGCCCCAGAGCCTGCCAGCCAGGCCCGAGTCC
TCTCCAGCTCAGAGACCCCTGCCAGGACCCTGCCCTTCACCACAGGGCTGATCTATGACTCGGTCATGCT
GAAGCACCAGTGCTCCTGCGGTGACAACAGCAGGCACCCGGAGCACGCCGGCCGCATCCAGAGCATCTGG
TCCCGGCTGCAGGAGCGGGGGCTCCGGAGCCAGTGTGAGTGTCTCCGAGGCCGGAAGGCCTCCCTGGAAG
AGCTGCAGTCGGTCCACTCTGAGCGGCACGTGCTCCTCTACGGCACCAACCCGCTCAGCCGCCTCAAACT
GGACAACGGGAAGCTGGCAGGGCTCCTGGCACAGCGGATGTTTGTGATGCTGCCCTGTGGTGGGGTTGGG
GTGGACACTGACACCATCTGGAATGAGCTTCATTCTTCCAATGCAGCCCGCTGGGCCGCTGGCAGTGTCA
CTGACCTCGCCTTCAAAGTGGCTTCTCGTGAGCTAAAGAATGGTTTCGCTGTGGTGCGGCCCCCAGGACA
CCATGCAGATCATTCAACAGCCATGGGCTTCTGCTTCTTCAACTCAGTGGCCATCGCCTGCCGGCAGCTG
CAACAGCAGAGCAAGGCCAGCAAGATCCTCATTGTAGACTGGGACGTGCACCATGGCAACGGCACCCAGC
AAACCTTCTACCAAGACCCCAGTGTGCTCTACATCTCCCTGCATCGCCATGACGACGGCAACTTCTTCCC
GGGGAGTGGGGCTGTGGATGAGGTAGGGGCTGGCAGCGGTGAGGGCTTCAATGTCAATGTGGCCTGGGCT
GGAGGTCTGGACCCCCCCATGGGGGATCCTGAGTACCTGGCTGCTTTCAGGATAGTCGTGATGCCCATCG
CCCGAGAGTTCTCTCCAGACCTAGTCCTGGTGTCTGCTGGATTTGATGCTGCTGAGGGTCACCCGGCCCC
ACTGGGTGGCTACCATGTTTCTGCCAAATGTTTTGGATACATGACGCAGCAACTGATGAACCTGGCAGGA
GGCGCAGTGGTGCTGGCCTTGGAGGGTGGCCATGACCTCACAGCCATCTGTGACGCCTCTGAGGCCTGTG
TGGCTGCTCTTCTGGGTAACAGGGTGGATCCCCTTTCAGAAGAAGGCTGGAAACAGAAACCCAACCTCAA
TGCCATCCGCTCTCTGGAGGCCGTGATCCGGGTGCACAGTAAATACTGGGGCTGCATGCAGCGCCTGGCC
TCC
