>Addgene plasmid #25478 | HDAC7 | addgene partial sequence | sequence record 31458 | 25478 with T7
GAGATATACCATGGGCAGCAGCCATCATCATCATCATCACAGCAGCGGCCTGGTTCCGCGTGGTAGTCGG
GCTCAGTCTTCCCCAGCCGCACCTGCCTCACTGTCAGCCCCAGAGCCTGCCAGCCAGGCCCGAGTCCTCT
CCAGCTCAGAGACCCCTGCCAGGACCCTGCCCTTCACCACAGGGCTGATCTATGACTCGGTCATGCTGAA
GCACCAGTGCTCCTGTGGTGACAACAGCAGGCACCCGGAGCACGCCGGCCGCATCCAGAGCATCTGGTCC
CGGCTGCAGGAGCGGGGGCTCCGGAGCCAGTGTGAGTGTCTCCGAGGCCGGAAGGCCTCCCTGGAAGAGC
TGCAGTCGGTCCACTCTGAGCGGCACGTGCTCCTCTACGGCACCAACCCGCTCAGCCGCCTCAAACTGGA
CAACGGGAAGCTGGCAGGGCTCCTGGCACAGCGGATGTTTGTGATGCTGCCCTGTGGTGGGGTTGGGGTG
GACACTGACACCATCTGGAATGAGCTTCATTCTTCCAATGCAGCCCGCTGGGCCGCTGGCAGTGTCACTG
ACCTCGCCTTCAAAGTGGCTTCTCGTGAGCTAAAGAATGGTTTCGCTGTGGTGCGGCCCCCAGGACACCA
TGCAGATCATTCAACAGCCATGGGCTTCTGCTTCTTCAACTCAGTGGCCATCGCCTGCCGGCAGCTGCAA
CAGCAGAGCAAGGCCAGCAAGATCCTCATTGTAGACTGGGACGTGCACCATGGCAACGGCACCCAGCAAA
CCTTCTACCAAGACCCCAGTGTGCTCTACATCTCCCTGCATCGCCATGACGACGGCAACTTCTTCCCGGG
GAGTGGGGCTGTGGATGAGGTA
